Addgene plasmid #212646: pPB_EF1a_FLAG-VSVG
Purpose: piggyBac vector to express FLAG-VSVG
Depositing lab: Paul Blainey. Depositing organization: Broad Institute. Publication: Live-cell transcriptomics with engineered virus-like particles. Najia MA, Le A, Borrajo J, Pruett L, Tsai F, Ogi R, Huang JY, Griffith LG, Daley GQ, Blainey PC. Cell. 2026 Sep 1:S0092-8674(26)00932-3. doi: 10.1016/j.cell.2026.08.005. PubMed 42679822.
Backbone
  Vector backbone: pB-rtTA (Addgene #126034)
  Vector type: Mammalian Expression ; piggyBac
  Selectable markers: Puromycin ; mCherry
Growth in bacteria
  Bacterial resistance: Ampicillin, 100 μg/mL
  Growth temperature: 30°C
  Growth strain: NEB Stable
  Copy number: High Copy
Gene/Insert
  Gene/Insert name: VSVG
  Species: Synthetic
  Promoter: EF1a
  Tag / fusion protein: FLAG (N terminal on insert)
  Cloning method: Gibson Cloning
  Sequencing primers: 5′ gcgatggagtttccccacactg
Terms and licenses: Academic/Nonprofit Terms; Industry Terms: Not Available to Industry
Depositor comments: Please visit https://doi.org/10.1101/2024.10.01.616098 for bioRxiv preprint.
How to cite: pPB_EF1a_FLAG-VSVG was a gift from Paul Blainey (Addgene plasmid # 212646 ; http://n2t.net/addgene:212646 ; RRID:Addgene_212646)
