[The description below was written by a language model from this plasmid's Addgene catalogue record and pLannotate feature annotations shown in this document.]
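Description:
pPB_EF1a_FLAG-VSVG is a piggyBac transposon plasmid for stable mammalian expression of a FLAG-tagged vesicular stomatitis virus G glycoprotein, built by Gibson assembly on the pB-rtTA backbone. In bacteria it is maintained through a high-copy ColE1/pUC-type origin and an ampicillin resistance gene. An f1 origin and remnants of a lac/lacZα cloning region are also present. The automated annotation did not call the piggyBac terminal repeats, so their positions are not documented in the feature table. The short matches to lambda portal protein, a lacI fragment, a Moloney LTR fragment and a G-CSF destabilising element look like backbone or stuffer remnants rather than functional parts.

The expression cassette is driven by the human EF-1α core promoter with its intron A, giving strong constitutive transcription. The Indiana-strain VSV-G coding sequence is annotated in two pieces separated by a short FLAG-type epitope match. This suggests the tag sits just after the N-terminal leader region, so that it would remain on the mature, surface-exposed glycoprotein, consistent with the catalogue's "N-terminal" tag. Downstream on the same strand lie mCherry and a puromycin N-acetyltransferase gene, followed by a WPRE to enhance transcript stability and expression, and an SV40 polyadenylation signal. No separate promoter is annotated for the markers, so they probably share the EF-1α transcript, but the linking elements in the short gaps between the reading frames are not identified in the record.

When the plasmid is co-delivered with piggyBac transposase, the cassette can integrate into the genome, and integrants can be enriched by puromycin selection or red fluorescence. The associated work concerns engineered virus-like particles for live-cell transcriptomics, where an epitope-tagged VSV-G envelope protein would plausibly serve in particle production or capture, though the record does not spell this out.
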