Features (pLannotate 1.2.2; 23 found; start..end, strand, type, name):
      1..120     +  CDS            B (fragment): PORTL_LAMBD - Experimental evidence at protein level: Swiss-Prot protein existence level 1. Forms the portal vertex of the capsid (PubMed:6228056, PubMed:6232391). This portal plays critical roles in head assembly, genome packaging, neck/tail attachment, and genome ejection (Probable). The portal protein multimerizes as a single ring-shaped homododecamer arranged around a central channel (PubMed:6232391). Binds to the terminase subunits to form the packaging machine (PubMed:7799432). From Escherichia phage lambda (Bacteriophage lambda).
    641..664     -  misc_feature   MCS (fragment): pBluescript multiple cloning site
   1306..1335    +  LTR            3' LTR (ΔU3) (fragment): self-inactivating 3' long terminal repeat (LTR) from Moloney murine leukemia virus
   1375..1586    +  promoter       EF-1α core promoter: core promoter for human elongation factor EF-1α
   1587..2525    +  intron         EF-1α intron A: intron upstream of the start codon of human EF-1α
   2547..2615    +  CDS            VSV-G (fragment): vesicular stomatitis virus G glycoprotein Indiana strain
   2622..2648    +  CDS            3xFLAG (fragment): three tandem FLAG® epitope tags
   2663..4127    +  CDS            VSV-G (fragment): vesicular stomatitis virus G glycoprotein Indiana strain
   4200..4907    +  CDS            mCherry: mCherry is a basic (constitutively fluorescent) red fluorescent protein published in 2004, derived from Discosoma sp.. It is reported to be a very rapidly-maturing monomer with low acid sensitivity.
   4974..5571    +  CDS            PuroR (fragment): puromycin N-acetyltransferase; pac from Streptomyces; confers resistance to puromycin
   5589..6177    +  misc_feature   WPRE: woodchuck hepatitis virus posttranscriptional regulatory element
   6227..6348    +  polyA_signal   SV40 poly(A) signal: SV40 polyadenylation signal
   6366..6458    +  ncRNA          G-CSF SLDE: Accession: RF00183 - G-CSF factor stem-loop destabilising element (SLDE)
   7155..7622    +  CDS            B (fragment): PORTL_LAMBD - Experimental evidence at protein level: Swiss-Prot protein existence level 1. Forms the portal vertex of the capsid (PubMed:6228056, PubMed:6232391). This portal plays critical roles in head assembly, genome packaging, neck/tail attachment, and genome ejection (Probable). The portal protein multimerizes as a single ring-shaped homododecamer arranged around a central channel (PubMed:6232391). Binds to the terminase subunits to form the packaging machine (PubMed:7799432). From Escherichia phage lambda (Bacteriophage lambda).
   7660..7676    -  protein_bind   lac operator: The lac repressor binds to the lac operator to inhibit transcription in E. coli. This inhibition can be relieved by adding lactose or isopropyl-β-D-thiogalactopyranoside (IPTG). lac repressor encoded by lacI
   7684..7714    -  promoter       lac promoter: promoter for the E. coli lac operon
   7729..7750    -  protein_bind   CAP binding site: CAP binding activates transcription in the presence of cAMP. E. coli catabolite activator protein
   7763..7855    -  CDS            lacI (fragment): lac repressor; lacI; The lac repressor binds to the lac operator to inhibit transcription in E. coli. This inhibition can be relieved by adding lactose or isopropyl-β-D-thiogalactopyranoside (IPTG).
   8038..8626    -  rep_origin     ori: high-copy-number ColE1/pMB1/pBR322/pUC origin of replication
   8797..9657    -  CDS            AmpR: β-lactamase; bla; confers resistance to ampicillin, carbenicillin, and related antibiotics
   9658..9762    -  promoter       AmpR promoter: bla
   9815..10243   -  rep_origin     f1 ori (sequence partly withheld): f1 bacteriophage origin of replication; arrow indicates direction of (+) strand synthesis
  10248..10403   -  CDS            lacZα (fragment): LacZα fragment of β-galactosidase; lacZ fragment
>Addgene plasmid #212646 | pPB_EF1a_FLAG-VSVG | addgene full sequence | sequence record 422313 | Addgene NGS Result
CGCGCCTCGTTCATTCACGTTTTTGAACCCGTGGAGGACGGGCAGACTCGCGGTGCAAATGTGTTTTACA
GCGTGATGGAGCAGATGAAGATGCTCGACACGCTGCAGAACACGCAGCTAGATTAACCCTAGAAAGATAA
TCATATTGTGACGTACGTTAAAGATAATCATGTGTAAAATTGACGCATGTGTTTTATCGGTCTGTATATC
GAGGTTTATTTATTAATTTGAATAGATATTAAGTTTTATTATATTTACACTTACATACTAATAATAAATT
CAACAAACAATTTATTTATGTTTATTTATTTATTAAAAAAAACAAAAACTCAAAATTTCTTCTATAAAGT
AACAAAACTTTTATGAGGGACAGCCCCCCCCCAAAGCCCCCAGGGATGTAATTACGTCCCTCCCCCGCTA
GGGGGCAGCAGCGAGCCGCCCGGGGCTCCGCTCCGGTCCGGCGCTCCCCCCGCATCCCCGAGCCGGCAGC
GTGCGGGGACAGCCCGGGCACGGGGAAGGTGGCACGGGATCGCTTTCCTCTGAACGCTTCTCGCTGCTCT
TTGAGCCTGCAGACACCTGGGGGGATACGGGGAAAAGGCCTCCACCATAAAGATGGTTAATTAACCCACC
CAAGATCTGGATCGATAAGCTTGATATCGAATTCGGGAGGTGGTCCCTGCAGTTACGCCAATGATAACCC
CCGCCAGAAAAATCTTAGTAGCCTTCCCTTTTTGTTTTCCGTGCCCCAACTCGGCGGATTGACTCGGCCC
CTTCCGGAAACACCCGAATCAACTTCTAGTCAAATTATTGTTCACGCCGCAATGACCCACCCCTGGCCCG
CGTCTGTGGAACTGACCCCTGGTGTACAGGAGAGTTCGCTGCTGAAAGTGGTCCCAAAGGGGTACTAGTT
TTTAAGCTCCCAACTCCCCCTCCCCCAGCGTCTGGAGGATTCCACACCCTCGCACCGCAGGGGCGAGGAA
GTGGGCGGAGTCCGGTTTTGGCGCCAGCCGCTGAGGCTGCCAAGCAGAAAAGCCACCGCTGAGGAGACTC
CGGTCACTGTCCTCGCCCCGCCTCCCCCTTCCCTCCCCTTGGGGACCACCGGGCGCCACGCCGCGAACGG
TAAGTGCCGCGGTCGTCGGCGCCTCCGCCCTCCCCCTAGGGCCCCAATTCCCAGCGGGCGCGGCGCGCGG
CCCCGCGCGCAGCTCCCGGCTCCCTCCCCCTTCGGATGTGGCTTGAGCTGTAGGCGCGGAGTCCTGCAGC
CCCGATAAAATAAAAGATTTTATTTAGTCTCCAGAAAAAGGGGGGAATGAAAGACCCCACCTGTAGGTTT
GGCAATCTTGAAAGGAGTGGGAATTGGCTCCGGTGCCCGTCAGTGGGCAGAGCGCACATCGCCCACAGTC
CCCGAGAAGTTGGGGGGAGGGGTCGGCAATTGATCCGGTGCCTAGAGAAGGTGGCGCGGGGTAAACTGGG
AAAGTGATGTCGTGTACTGGCTCCGCCTTTTTCCCGAGGGTGGGGGAGAACCGTATATAAGTGCAGTAGT
CGCCGTGAACGTTCTTTTTCGCAACGGGTTTGCCGCCAGAACACAGGTAAGTGCCGTGTGTGGTTCCCGC
GGGCCTGGCCTCTTTACGGGTTATGGCCCTTGCGTGCCTTGAATTACTTCCACCTGGCTGCAGTACGTGA
TTCTTGATCCCGAGCTTCGGGTTGGAAGTGGGTGGGAGAGTTCGAGGCCTTGCGCTTAAGGAGCCCCTTC
GCCTCGTGCTTGAGTTGAGGCCTGGCCTGGGCGCTGGGGCCGCCGCGTGCGAATCTGGTGGCACCTTCGC
GCCTGTCTCGCTGCTTTCGATAAGTCTCTAGCCATTTAAAATTTTTGATGACCTGCTGCGACGCTTTTTT
TCTGGCAAGATAGTCTTGTAAATGCGGGCCAAGATCTGCACACTGGTATTTCGGTTTTTGGGGCCGCGGG
CGGCGACGGGGCCCGTGCGTCCCAGCGCACATGTTCGGCGAGGCGGGGCCTGCGAGCGCGGCCACCGAGA
ATCGGACGGGGGTAGTCTCAAGCTGGCCGGCCTGCTCTGGTGCCTGGCCTCGCGCCGCCGTGTATCGCCC
CGCCCTGGGCGGCAAGGCTGGCCCGGTCGGCACCAGTTGCGTGAGCGGAAAGATGGCCGCTTCCCGGCCC
TGCTGCAGGGAGCTCAAAATGGAGGACGCGGCGCTCGGGAGAGCGGGCGGGTGAGTCACCCACACAAAGG
AAAAGGGCCTTTCCGTCCTCAGCCGTCGCTTCATGTGACTCCACGGAGTACCGGGCGCCGTCCAGGCACC
TCGATTAGTTCTCGAGCTTTTGGAGTACGTCGTCTTTAGGTTGGGGGGAGGGGTTTTATGCGATGGAGTT
TCCCCACACTGAGTGGGTGGAGACTGAAGTTAGGCCAGCTTGGCACTTGATGTAATTCTCCTTGGAATTT
GCCCTTTTTGAGTTTGGATCTTGGTTCATTCTCAAGCCTCAGACAGTGGTTCAAAGTTTTTTTCTTCCAT
TTCAGGTGTCGTGACGTACGGCCACCATGAAGTGCCTTTTGTACTTAGCCTTTTTATTCATTGGGGTGAA
TTGCAAGTTCACCATAGTTTTTCCATCCGGAGGAGATTACAAGGATGACGACGATAAGGGCGGAAGCTTG
GGACACAACCAAAAAGGAAACTGGAAAAATGTTCCTTCTAATTACCATTATTGCCCGTCAAGCTCAGATT
TAAATTGGCATAATGACTTAATAGGCACAGCCTTACAAGTCAAAATGCCCAAGAGTCACAAGGCTATTCA
AGCAGACGGTTGGATGTGTCATGCTTCCAAATGGGTCACTACTTGTGATTTCCGCTGGTATGGACCGAAG
TATATAACACATTCCATCCGATCCTTCACTCCATCTGTAGAACAATGCAAGGAAAGCATTGAACAAACGA
AACAAGGAACTTGGCTGAATCCAGGCTTCCCTCCTCAAAGTTGTGGATATGCAACTGTGACGGATGCCGA
AGCAGTGATTGTCCAGGTGACTCCTCACCATGTGCTGGTTGATGAATACACAGGAGAATGGGTTGATTCA
CAGTTCATCAACGGAAAATGCAGCAATTACATATGCCCCACTGTCCATAACTCTACAACCTGGCATTCTG
ACTATAAGGTCAAAGGGCTATGTGATTCTAACCTCATTTCCATGGACATCACCTTCTTCTCAGAGGACGG
AGAGCTATCATCCCTGGGAAAGGAGGGCACAGGGTTCAGAAGTAACTACTTTGCTTATGAAACTGGAGGC
AAGGCCTGCAAAATGCAATACTGCAAGCATTGGGGAGTCAGACTCCCATCAGGTGTCTGGTTCGAGATGG
CTGATAAGGATCTCTTTGCTGCAGCCAGATTCCCTGAATGCCCAGAAGGGTCAAGTATCTCTGCTCCATC
TCAGACCTCAGTGGATGTAAGTCTAATTCAGGACGTTGAGAGGATCTTGGATTATTCCCTCTGCCAAGAA
ACCTGGAGCAAAATCAGAGCGGGTCTTCCAATCTCTCCAGTGGATCTCAGCTATCTTGCTCCTAAAAACC
CAGGAACCGGTCCTGCTTTCACCATAATCAATGGTACCCTAAAATACTTTGAGACCAGATACATCAGAGT
CGATATTGCTGCTCCAATCCTCTCAAGAATGGTCGGAATGATCAGTGGAACTACCACAGAAAGGGAACTG
TGGGATGACTGGGCACCATATGAAGACGTGGAAATTGGACCCAATGGAGTTCTGAGGACCAGTTCAGGAT
ATAAGTTTCCTTTATACATGATTGGACATGGTATGTTGGACTCCGATCTTCATCTTAGCTCAAAGGCTCA
GGTGTTCGAACATCCTCACATTCAAGACGCTGCTTCGCAACTTCCTGATGATGAGAGTTTATTTTTTGGT
GATACTGGGCTATCCAAAAATCCAATCGAGCTTGTAGAAGGTTGGTTCAGTAGTTGGAAAAGCTCTATTG
CCTCTTTTTTCTTTATCATAGGGTTAATCATTGGACTATTCTTGGTTCTCCGAGTTGGTATCCATCTTTG
CATTAAATTAAAGCACACCAAGAAAAGACAGATTTATACAGACATAGAGATGAACCGACTTGGAAAGGAA
TTCGGATCCGGCGCAACAAACTTCTCTCTGCTGAAACAAGCCGGAGATGTCGAAGAGAATCCTGGACCGA
TGGTGTCCAAGGGCGAGGAAGATAACATGGCCATCATCAAGGAGTTCATGAGGTTTAAGGTCCACATGGA
GGGTTCAGTCAATGGCCACGAGTTCGAGATTGAAGGCGAGGGCGAGGGCCGCCCCTACGAAGGGACACAG
ACGGCGAAATTGAAGGTGACCAAAGGCGGGCCATTGCCCTTCGCATGGGACATCTTGTCCCCTCAGTTTA
TGTATGGCAGCAAGGCCTATGTTAAGCACCCCGCTGATATCCCGGACTACTTGAAGCTGTCCTTTCCAGA
GGGGTTTAAATGGGAGCGCGTTATGAATTTCGAAGACGGAGGAGTGGTTACGGTGACGCAGGACTCATCC
CTGCAGGACGGAGAATTTATATATAAGGTTAAGTTGAGAGGCACAAACTTCCCAAGCGACGGCCCTGTGA
TGCAGAAGAAAACAATGGGGTGGGAAGCTTCCAGCGAGCGCATGTACCCCGAAGATGGCGCCCTCAAGGG
CGAGATAAAGCAAAGGCTGAAACTTAAGGACGGCGGTCATTACGACGCGGAGGTCAAGACAACTTACAAG
GCTAAAAAACCCGTTCAGTTGCCTGGGGCTTACAATGTTAATATCAAACTTGACATCACAAGCCACAATG
AAGACTATACGATCGTGGAGCAGTATGAACGAGCGGAAGGCAGGCACTCAACGGGGGGGATGGACGAGCT
TTACAAGGGATCCGGCGCAACAAACTTCTCTCTGCTCAAACAAGCCGGCGACGTCGAAGAGAATCCTGGG
CCGATGACCGAGTACAAGCCCACGGTGCGCCTCGCCACCCGCGACGACGTCCCCAGGGCCGTACGCACCC
TCGCCGCCGCGTTCGCCGACTACCCCGCCACGCGCCACACCGTCGATCCGGACCGCCACATCGAGCGGGT
CACCGAGCTGCAAGAACTCTTCCTCACGCGCGTCGGGCTCGACATCGGCAAGGTGTGGGTCGCGGACGAC
GGCGCCGCGGTGGCGGTCTGGACCACGCCGGAGAGCGTCGAAGCGGGGGCGGTGTTCGCCGAGATCGGCC
CGCGCATGGCCGAGTTGAGCGGTTCCCGGCTGGCCGCGCAGCAACAGATGGAAGGCCTCCTGGCGCCGCA
CCGGCCCAAGGAGCCCGCGTGGTTCCTGGCCACCGTCGGCGTCTCGCCCGACCACCAGGGCAAGGGTCTG
GGCAGCGCCGTCGTGCTCCCCGGAGTGGAGGCGGCCGAGCGCGCCGGGGTGCCCGCCTTCCTGGAGACCT
CCGCGCCCCGCAACCTCCCCTTCTACGAGCGGCTCGGCTTCACCGTCACCGCCGACGTCGAGGTGCCCGA
AGGACCGCGCACCTGGTGCATGACCCGCAAGCCCGGTGCCTAAACGCGTTAAGTCGACAATCAACCTCTG
GATTACAAAATTTGTGAAAGATTGACTGGTATTCTTAACTATGTTGCTCCTTTTACGCTATGTGGATACG
CTGCTTTAATGCCTTTGTATCATGCTATTGCTTCCCGTATGGCTTTCATTTTCTCCTCCTTGTATAAATC
CTGGTTGCTGTCTCTTTATGAGGAGTTGTGGCCCGTTGTCAGGCAACGTGGCGTGGTGTGCACTGTGTTT
GCTGACGCAACCCCCACTGGTTGGGGCATTGCCACCACCTGTCAGCTCCTTTCCGGGACTTTCGCTTTCC
CCCTCCCTATTGCCACGGCGGAACTCATCGCCGCCTGCCTTGCCCGCTGCTGGACAGGGGCTCGGCTGTT
GGGCACTGACAATTCCGTGGTGTTGTCGGGGAAATCATCGTCCTTTCCTTGGCTGCTCGCCTGTGTTGCC
ACCTGGATTCTGCGCGGGACGTCCTTCTGCTACGTCCCTTCGGCCCTCAATCCAGCGGACCTTCCTTCCC
GCGGCCTGCTGCCGGCTCTGCGGCCTCTTCCGCGTCTTCGCCTTCGCCCTCAGACGAGTCGGATCTCCCT
TTGGGCCGCCTCCCCGCCTCGAGTCTAGAGGGCCCGTTTAAACCCGCTGATCAGCCTAACTAACTAAACT
TGTTTATTGCAGCTTATAATGGTTACAAATAAAGCAATAGCATCACAAATTTCACAAATAAAGCATTTTT
TTCACTGCATTCTAGTTGTGGTTTGTCCAAACTCATCAATGTATCTTATCATGTCTGGAATTGACTCAAA
TGATGTCAATTAGTCTATCAGAAGCTCATCTGGTCTCCCTTCCGGGGGACAAGACATCCCTGTTTAATAT
TTAAACAGCAGTGTTCCCAAACTGGGTTCTTATATCCCTTGCTCTGGTCAACCAGGTTGCAGGGTTTCCT
GTCCTCACAGGAACGAAGTCCCTAAAGAAACAGTGGCAGCCAGGTTTAGCCCCGGAATTGACTGGATTCC
TTTTTTAGGGCCCATTGGTATGGCTTTTTCCCCGTATCCCCCCAGGTGTCTGCAGGCTCAAAGAGCAGCG
AGAAGCGTTCAGAGGAAAGCGATCCCGTGCCACCTTCCCCGTGCCCGGGCTGTCCCCGCACGCTGCCGGC
TCGGGGATGCGGGGGGAGCGCCGGACCGGAGCGGAGCCCCGGGCGGCTCGCTGCTGCCCCCTAGCGGGGG
AGGGACGTAATTACATCCCTGGGGGCTTTGGGGGGGGGCTGTCCCTGATATCTATAACAAGAAAATATAT
ATATAATAAGTTATCACGTAAGTAGAACATGAAATAACAATATAATTATCGTATGAGTTAAATCTTAAAA
GTCACGTAAAAGATAATCATGCGTCATTTTGACTCACGCGGTCGTTATAGTTCAAAATCAGTGACACTTA
CCGCATTGACAAGCACGCCTCACGGGAGCTCCAAGCGGCGACTGAGATGTCCTAAATGCACAGCGACGGA
TTCGCGCTATTTAGAAAGAGAGAGCAATATTTCAAGAATGCATGCGTCAATTTTACGCAGACTATCTTTC
TAGGGTTAATCTAGCTGCATCAGGATCATATCGTCGGGTCTTTTTTCCGGCTCAGTCATCGCCCAAGCTG
GCGCTATCTGGGCATCGGGGAGGAAGAAGCCCGTGCCTTTTCCCGCGAGGTTGAAGCGGCATGGAAAGAG
TTTGCCGAGGATGACTGCTGCTGCATTGACGTTGAGCGAAAACGCACGTTTACCATGATGATTCGGGAAG
GTGTGGCCATGCACGCCTTTAACGGTGAACTGTTCGTTCAGGCCACCTGGGATACCAGTTCGTCGCGGCT
TTTCCGGACACAGTTCCGGATGGTCAGCCCGAAGCGCATCAGCAACCCGAACAATACCGGCGACAGCCGG
AACTGCCGTGCCGGTGTGCAGATTAATGACAGCGGTGCGGCGCTGGGATATTACGTCAGCGAGGACGGGT
ATCCTGGCTGGATGCCGCAGAAATGGACATGGATACCCCGTGAGTTACCCGGCGGGCGCGCTTGGCGTAA
TCATGGTCATAGCTGTTTCCTGTGTGAAATTGTTATCCGCTCACAATTCCACACAACATACGAGCCGGAA
GCATAAAGTGTAAAGCCTGGGGTGCCTAATGAGTGAGCTAACTCACATTAATTGCGTTGCGCTCACTGCC
CGCTTTCCAGTCGGGAAACCTGTCGTGCCAGCTGCATTAATGAATCGGCCAACGCGCGGGGAGAGGCGGT
TTGCGTATTGGGCGCTCTTCCGCTTCCTCGCTCACTGACTCGCTGCGCTCGGTCGTTCGGCTGCGGCGAG
CGGTATCAGCTCACTCAAAGGCGGTAATACGGTTATCCACAGAATCAGGGGATAACGCAGGAAAGAACAT
GTGAGCAAAAGGCCAGCAAAAGGCCAGGAACCGTAAAAAGGCCGCGTTGCTGGCGTTTTTCCATAGGCTC
CGCCCCCCTGACGAGCATCACAAAAATCGACGCTCAAGTCAGAGGTGGCGAAACCCGACAGGACTATAAA
GATACCAGGCGTTTCCCCCTGGAAGCTCCCTCGTGCGCTCTCCTGTTCCGACCCTGCCGCTTACCGGATA
CCTGTCCGCCTTTCTCCCTTCGGGAAGCGTGGCGCTTTCTCATAGCTCACGCTGTAGGTATCTCAGTTCG
GTGTAGGTCGTTCGCTCCAAGCTGGGCTGTGTGCACGAACCCCCCGTTCAGCCCGACCGCTGCGCCTTAT
CCGGTAACTATCGTCTTGAGTCCAACCCGGTAAGACACGACTTATCGCCACTGGCAGCAGCCACTGGTAA
CAGGATTAGCAGAGCGAGGTATGTAGGCGGTGCTACAGAGTTCTTGAAGTGGTGGCCTAACTACGGCTAC
ACTAGAAGAACAGTATTTGGTATCTGCGCTCTGCTGAAGCCAGTTACCTTCGGAAAAAGAGTTGGTAGCT
CTTGATCCGGCAAACAAACCACCGCTGGTAGCGGTGGTTTTTTTGTTTGCAAGCAGCAGATTACGCGCAG
AAAAAAAGGATCTCAAGAAGATCCTTTGATCTTTTCTACGGGGTCTGACGCTCAGTGGAACGAAAACTCA
CGTTAAGGGATTTTGGTCATGAGATTATCAAAAAGGATCTTCACCTAGATCCTTTTAAATTAAAAATGAA
GTTTTAAATCAATCTAAAGTATATATGAGTAAACTTGGTCTGACAGTTACCAATGCTTAATCAGTGAGGC
ACCTATCTCAGCGATCTGTCTATTTCGTTCATCCATAGTTGCCTGACTCCCCGTCGTGTAGATAACTACG
ATACGGGAGGGCTTACCATCTGGCCCCAGTGCTGCAATGATACCGCGAGACCCACGCTCACCGGCTCCAG
ATTTATCAGCAATAAACCAGCCAGCCGGAAGGGCCGAGCGCAGAAGTGGTCCTGCAACTTTATCCGCCTC
CATCCAGTCTATTAATTGTTGCCGGGAAGCTAGAGTAAGTAGTTCGCCAGTTAATAGTTTGCGCAACGTT
GTTGCCATTGCTACAGGCATCGTGGTGTCACGCTCGTCGTTTGGTATGGCTTCATTCAGCTCCGGTTCCC
AACGATCAAGGCGAGTTACATGATCCCCCATGTTGTGCAAAAAAGCGGTTAGCTCCTTCGGTCCTCCGAT
CGTTGTCAGAAGTAAGTTGGCCGCAGTGTTATCACTCATGGTTATGGCAGCACTGCATAATTCTCTTACT
GTCATGCCATCCGTAAGATGCTTTTCTGTGACTGGTGAGTACTCAACCAAGTCATTCTGAGAATAGTGTA
TGCGGCGACCGAGTTGCTCTTGCCCGGCGTCAATACGGGATAATACCGCGCCACATAGCAGAACTTTAAA
AGTGCTCATCATTGGAAAACGTTCTTCGGGGCGAAAACTCTCAAGGATCTTACCGCTGTTGAGATCCAGT
TCGATGTAACCCACTCGTGCACCCAACTGATCTTCAGCATCTTTTACTTTCACCAGCGTTTCTGGGTGAG
CAAAAACAGGAAGGCAAAATGCCGCAAAAAAGGGAATAAGGGCGACACGGAAATGTTGAATACTCATACT
CTTCCTTTTTCAATATTATTGAAGCATTTATCAGGGTTATTGTCTCATGAGCGGATACATATTTGAATGT
ATTTAGAAAAATAAACAAATAGGGGTTCCGCGCACATTTCCCCGAAAAGTGCCACCTAAATTGTAAGCGT
TAATATTTTGTTAAAATTCGCGTTAAATTTTTGTTAAATCAGCTCATTTTTTAACCAATAGGCCGAAATC
GGCAAAATCCCTTATAAATCAAAAGAATAGACCGAGATAGGGT
[37 nt withheld, positions 9914-9950]
AAAGAACGTGGACTCCAACGTCAAAGG
[49 nt withheld, positions 9978-10026]
T
[91 nt withheld, positions 10028-10118]
G
[124 nt withheld, positions 10120-10243]
CCCATTCGCCATTCAGGCTGCGCAACTGTTGGGAAGGGCGATCGGTGCGGGCCTCTTCGCTATTACGCCA
GCTGGCGAAAGGGGGATGTGCTGCAAGGCGATTAAGTTGGGTAACGCCAGGGTTTTCCCAGTCACGACGT
TGTAAAACGACGGCCAGTGAG
